Addgene plasmid #190604: pX458-HypaCas9
Purpose: (Empty Backbone) PX458 (Plasmid #48138) with the N692A, M694A, Q695A, and H698A mutations
Depositing lab: Yuichiro Miyaoka. Depositing organization: Tokyo Metropolitan Institute of Medical Science. Publication: Genome editing is induced in a binary manner in single human cells. Takahashi G, Kondo D, Maeda M, Morishita Y, Miyaoka Y. iScience. 2022 Nov 17;25(12):105619. doi: 10.1016/j.isci.2022.105619. eCollection 2022 Dec 22. PubMed 36483018.
Backbone
  Vector backbone: pX458
  Backbone manufacturer: Feng Zhang (Addgene plasmid # 48138)
  Backbone size (bp): 9288
  Vector type: Mammalian Expression, CRISPR
Growth in bacteria
  Bacterial resistance: Ampicillin, 100 μg/mL
  Growth temperature: 37°C
  Growth strain: DH5alpha
  Copy number: Unknown
Gene/Insert
  Cloning method: Restriction Enzyme
  Sequencing primers: 5′ ACTATCATATGCTTACCGTAAC
Resource information
  A portion of this plasmid was derived from a plasmid made by: Feng Zhang. Addgene plasmid # 48138 was modified with N692A, M694A, Q695A, and H698A mutations.
Terms and licenses: Academic/Nonprofit Terms; Industry Terms: Not Available to Industry
Depositor comments: Please visit https://www.biorxiv.org/content/10.1101/2022.03.04.482947v1 for bioRxiv preprint.
How to cite: pX458-HypaCas9 was a gift from Yuichiro Miyaoka (Addgene plasmid # 190604 ; http://n2t.net/addgene:190604 ; RRID:Addgene_190604)
