[The description below was written by a language model from this plasmid's Addgene catalogue record and pLannotate feature annotations shown in this document.]
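Description:
pX458-HypaCas9 is a 9,288 bp all-in-one mammalian CRISPR expression plasmid derived from pX458, in which the Streptococcus pyogenes Cas9 coding sequence carries the N692A, M694A, Q695A and H698A substitutions. This set of changes defines the HypaCas9 variant, generally described as a hyper-accurate nuclease with reduced off-target cleavage. The plasmid is propagated in E. coli using a high-copy ColE1/pUC-type origin and is selected with ampicillin through the bla (AmpR) gene. An f1 phage origin is also present, along with short bom and rop fragments left over from the backbone. A single AAV2 ITR annotated downstream of the expression cassette is a carry-over from the parental vector. The record does not present the plasmid as an AAV packaging construct.

The plasmid holds two expression units. A human U6 RNA polymerase III promoter sits upstream of the S. pyogenes guide RNA scaffold. The plasmid is catalogued as an empty backbone, so no targeting spacer is present, and users clone their own guide sequence by restriction-enzyme cloning. The second unit is annotated with a CMV enhancer and a hybrid chicken β-actin/MVM intron, although the core promoter itself is not annotated. It drives Cas9, which the annotation tool splits into N- and C-terminal portions that are in fact contiguous. Cas9 is followed by a nucleoplasmin NLS, EGFP and a bGH polyadenylation signal. The short gap between the NLS and EGFP is unannotated; in the parental pX458 design this position holds a 2A peptide. EGFP marks transfected cells so they can be identified or sorted. The associated publication concerns genome editing outcomes in single human cells.
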