Features (pLannotate 1.2.2; 18 found; start..end, strand, type, name):
      1..241     +  promoter       U6 promoter: RNA polymerase III promoter for human U6 snRNA
    268..343     +  misc_RNA       gRNA scaffold: guide RNA scaffold for the Streptococcus pyogenes CRISPR/Cas9 system
    350..393     +  misc_RNA       gRNA scaffold (fragment): guide RNA scaffold for the Streptococcus pyogenes CRISPR/Cas9 system
    440..725     +  enhancer       CMV enhancer: human cytomegalovirus immediate early enhancer; contains an 18-bp deletion relative to the standard CMV enhancer
   1005..1232    +  intron         hybrid intron: hybrid between chicken β-actin (CBA) and minute virus of mice (MMV) introns (Gray et al., 2011)
   1370..2971    +  CDS            Cas9(N): N-terminal portion of Streptococcus pyogenes Cas9 (Zetsche et al., 2015)
   2972..5470    +  CDS            Cas9(C): C-terminal portion of Streptococcus pyogenes Cas9 (Zetsche et al., 2015)
   5471..5518    +  CDS            nucleoplasmin NLS: bipartite nuclear localization signal from nucleoplasmin
   5588..6301    +  CDS            EGFP: EGFP is a basic (constitutively fluorescent) green fluorescent protein published in 1996, derived from Aequorea victoria. It is reported to be a rapidly-maturing weak dimer with moderate acid sensitivity.
   6335..6446    +  polyA_signal   bGH poly(A) signal: bovine growth hormone polyadenylation signal
   6551..6691    +  repeat_region  AAV2 ITR: inverted terminal repeat of adeno-associated virus serotype 2 inverted
   6696..6747    -  misc_feature   bom (fragment): basis of mobility region from pBR322
   6766..7221    +  rep_origin     f1 ori (sequence partly withheld): f1 bacteriophage origin of replication; arrow indicates direction of (+) strand synthesis
   7222..7271    -  misc_feature   bom (fragment): basis of mobility region from pBR322
   7373..7408    -  CDS            rop (fragment): Rop protein, which maintains plasmids at low copy number; rop
   7503..7607    +  promoter       AmpR promoter: bla
   7608..8468    +  CDS            AmpR: β-lactamase; bla; confers resistance to ampicillin, carbenicillin, and related antibiotics
   8639..9227    +  rep_origin     ori: high-copy-number ColE1/pMB1/pBR322/pUC origin of replication
>Addgene plasmid #190604 | pX458-HypaCas9 | addgene full sequence | sequence record 378892 | Addgene Partial NGS Result
GAGGGCCTATTTCCCATGATTCCTTCATATTTGCATATACGATACAAGGCTGTTAGAGAGATAATTGGAA
TTAATTTGACTGTAAACACAAAGATATTAGTACAAAATACGTGACGTAGAAAGTAATAATTTCTTGGGTA
GTTTGCAGTTTTAAAATTATGTTTTAAAATGGACTATCATATGCTTACCGTAACTTGAAAGTATTTCGAT
TTCTTGGCTTTATATATCTTGTGGAAAGGACGAAACACCGGGTCTTCGAGAAGACCTGTTTTAGAGCTAG
AAATAGCAAGTTAAAATAAGGCTAGTCCGTTATCAACTTGAAAAAGTGGCACCGAGTCGGTGCTTTTTTG
TTTTAGAGCTAGAAATAGCAAGTTAAAATAAGGCTAGTCCGTTTTTAGCGCGTGCGCCAATTCTGCAGAC
AAATGGCTCTAGAGGTACCCGTTACATAACTTACGGTAAATGGCCCGCCTGGCTGACCGCCCAACGACCC
CCGCCCATTGACGTCAATAGTAACGCCAATAGGGACTTTCCATTGACGTCAATGGGTGGAGTATTTACGG
TAAACTGCCCACTTGGCAGTACATCAAGTGTATCATATGCCAAGTACGCCCCCTATTGACGTCAATGACG
GTAAATGGCCCGCCTGGCATTGTGCCCAGTACATGACCTTATGGGACTTTCCTACTTGGCAGTACATCTA
CGTATTAGTCATCGCTATTACCATGGTCGAGGTGAGCCCCACGTTCTGCTTCACTCTCCCCATCTCCCCC
CCCTCCCCACCCCCAATTTTGTATTTATTTATTTTTTAATTATTTTGTGCAGCGATGGGGGCGGGGGGGG
GGGGGGGGSGSGCGCSGGGGGGGGGGGGGGGGGGGGGGGGGGGGGGGGGGGSGRGGSGGRGRGGTGCGGC
GGCAGCCAATCAGAGCGGCGCGCTCCGAAAGTTTCCTTTTATGGCGAGGCGGCGGCGGCGGCGGCCCTAT
AAAAAGCGAAGCGCGCGGCGGGCGGGAGTCGCTGCGCGCTGCCTTCGCCCCGTGCCCCGCTCCGCCGCCG
CCTCGCGCCGCCCGCCCCGGCTCTGACTGACCGCGTTACTCCCACAGGTGAGCGGGCGGGACGGCCCTTC
TCCTCCGGGCTGTAATTAGCTGAGCAAGAGGTAAGGGTTTAAGGGATGGTTGGTTGGTGGGGTATTAATG
TTTAATTACCTGGAGCACCTGCCTGAAATCACTTTTTTTCAGGTTGGACCGGTGCCACCATGGACTATAA
GGACCACGACGGAGACTACAAGGATCATGATATTGATTACAAAGACGATGACGATAAGATGGCCCCAAAG
AAGAAGCGGAAGGTCGGTATCCACGGAGTCCCAGCAGCCGACAAGAAGTACAGCATCGGCCTGGACATCG
GCACCAACTCTGTGGGCTGGGCCGTGATCACCGACGAGTACAAGGTGCCCAGCAAGAAATTCAAGGTGCT
GGGCAACACCGACCGGCACAGCATCAAGAAGAACCTGATCGGAGCCCTGCTGTTCGACAGCGGCGAAACA
GCCGAGGCCACCCGGCTGAAGAGAACCGCCAGAAGAAGATACACCAGACGGAAGAACCGGATCTGCTATC
TGCAAGAGATCTTCAGCAACGAGATGGCCAAGGTGGACGACAGCTTCTTCCACAGACTGGAAGAGTCCTT
CCTGGTGGAAGAGGATAAGAAGCACGAGCGGCACCCCATCTTCGGCAACATCGTGGACGAGGTGGCCTAC
CACGAGAAGTACCCCACCATCTACCACCTGAGAAAGAAACTGGTGGACAGCACCGACAAGGCCGACCTGC
GGCTGATCTATCTGGCCCTGGCCCACATGATCAAGTTCCGGGGCCACTTCCTGATCGAGGGCGACCTGAA
CCCCGACAACAGCGACGTGGACAAGCTGTTCATCCAGCTGGTGCAGACCTACAACCAGCTGTTCGAGGAA
AACCCCATCAACGCCAGCGGCGTGGACGCCAAGGCCATCCTGTCTGCCAGACTGAGCAAGAGCAGACGGC
TGGAAAATCTGATCGCCCAGCTGCCCGGCGAGAAGAAGAATGGCCTGTTCGGAAACCTGATTGCCCTGAG
CCTGGGCCTGACCCCCAACTTCAAGAGCAACTTCGACCTGGCCGAGGATGCCAAACTGCAGCTGAGCAAG
GACACCTACGACGACGACCTGGACAACCTGCTGGCCCAGATCGGCGACCAGTACGCCGACCTGTTTCTGG
CCGCCAAGAACCTGTCCGACGCCATCCTGCTGAGCGACATCCTGAGAGTGAACACCGAGATCACCAAGGC
CCCCCTGAGCGCCTCTATGATCAAGAGATACGACGAGCACCACCAGGACCTGACCCTGCTGAAAGCTCTC
GTGCGGCAGCAGCTGCCTGAGAAGTACAAAGAGATTTTCTTCGACCAGAGCAAGAACGGCTACGCCGGCT
ACATTGACGGCGGAGCCAGCCAGGAAGAGTTCTACAAGTTCATCAAGCCCATCCTGGAAAAGATGGACGG
CACCGAGGAACTGCTCGTGAAGCTGAACAGAGAGGACCTGCTGCGGAAGCAGCGGACCTTCGACAACGGC
AGCATCCCCCACCAGATCCACCTGGGAGAGCTGCACGCCATTCTGCGGCGGCAGGAAGATTTTTACCCAT
TCCTGAAGGACAACCGGGAAAAGATCGAGAAGATCCTGACCTTCCGCATCCCCTACTACGTGGGCCCTCT
GGCCAGGGGAAACAGCAGATTCGCCTGGATGACCAGAAAGAGCGAGGAAACCATCACCCCCTGGAACTTC
GAGGAAGTGGTGGACAAGGGCGCTTCCGCCCAGAGCTTCATCGAGCGGATGACCAACTTCGATAAGAACC
TGCCCAACGAGAAGGTGCTGCCCAAGCACAGCCTGCTGTACGAGTACTTCACCGTGTATAACGAGCTGAC
CAAAGTGAAATACGTGACCGAGGGAATGAGAAAGCCCGCCTTCCTGAGCGGCGAGCAGAAAAAGGCCATC
GTGGACCTGCTGTTCAAGACCAACCGGAAAGTGACCGTGAAGCAGCTGAAAGAGGACTACTTCAAGAAAA
TCGAGTGCTTCGACTCCGTGGAAATCTCCGGCGTGGAAGATCGGTTCAACGCCTCCCTGGGCACATACCA
CGATCTGCTGAAAATTATCAAGGACAAGGACTTCCTGGACAATGAGGAAAACGAGGACATTCTGGAAGAT
ATCGTGCTGACCCTGACACTGTTTGAGGACAGAGAGATGATCGAGGAACGGCTGAAAACCTATGCCCACC
TGTTCGACGACAAAGTGATGAAGCAGCTGAAGCGGCGGAGATACACCGGCTGGGGCAGGCTGAGCCGGAA
GCTGATCAACGGCATCCGGGACAAGCAGTCCGGCAAGACAATCCTGGATTTCCTGAAGTCCGACGGCTTC
GCCAACAGAGCCTTCGCGGCGCTGATCGCCGACGACAGCCTGACCTTTAAAGAGGACATCCAGAAAGCCC
AGGTGTCCGGCCAGGGCGATAGCCTGCACGAGCACATTGCCAATCTGGCCGGCAGCCCCGCCATTAAGAA
GGGCATCCTGCAGACAGTGAAGGTGGTGGACGAGCTCGTGAAAGTGATGGGCCGGCACAAGCCCGAGAAC
ATCGTGATCGAAATGGCCAGAGAGAACCAGACCACCCAGAAGGGACAGAAGAACAGCCGCGAGAGAATGA
AGCGGATCGAAGAGGGCATCAAAGAGCTGGGCAGCCAGATCCTGAAAGAACACCCCGTGGAAAACACCCA
GCTGCAGAACGAGAAGCTGTACCTGTACTACCTGCAGAATGGGCGGGATATGTACGTGGACCAGGAACTG
GACATCAACCGGCTGTCCGACTACGATGTGGACCATATCGTGCCTCAGAGCTTTCTGAAGGACGACTCCA
TCGACAACAAGGTGCTGACCAGAAGCGACAAGAACCGGGGCAAGAGCGACAACGTGCCCTCCGAAGAGGT
CGTGAAGAAGATGAAGAACTACTGGCGGCAGCTGCTGAACGCCAAGCTGATTACCCAGAGAAAGTTCGAC
AATCTGACCAAGGCCGAGAGAGGCGGCCTGAGCGAACTGGATAAGGCCGGCTTCATCAAGAGACAGCTGG
TGGAAACCCGGCAGATCACAAAGCACGTGGCACAGATCCTGGACTCCCGGATGAACACTAAGTACGACGA
GAATGACAAGCTGATCCGGGAAGTGAAAGTGATCACCCTGAAGTCCAAGCTGGTGTCCGATTTCCGGAAG
GATTTCCAGTTTTACAAAGTGCGCGAGATCAACAACTACCACCACGCCCACGACGCCTACCTGAACGCCG
TCGTGGGAACCGCCCTGATCAAAAAGTACCCTAAGCTGGAAAGCGAGTTCGTGTACGGCGACTACAAGGT
GTACGACGTGCGGAAGATGATCGCCAAGAGCGAGCAGGAAATCGGCAAGGCTACCGCCAAGTACTTCTTC
TACAGCAACATCATGAACTTTTTCAAGACCGAGATTACCCTGGCCAACGGCGAGATCCGGAAGCGGCCTC
TGATCGAGACAAACGGCGAAACCGGGGAGATCGTGTGGGATAAGGGCCGGGATTTTGCCACCGTGCGGAA
AGTGCTGAGCATGCCCCAAGTGAATATCGTGAAAAAGACCGAGGTGCAGACAGGCGGCTTCAGCAAAGAG
TCTATCCTGCCCAAGAGGAACAGCGATAAGCTGATCGCCAGAAAGAAGGACTGGGACCCTAAGAAGTACG
GCGGCTTCGACAGCCCCACCGTGGCCTATTCTGTGCTGGTGGTGGCCAAAGTGGAAAAGGGCAAGTCCAA
GAAACTGAAGAGTGTGAAAGAGCTGCTGGGGATCACCATCATGGAAAGAAGCAGCTTCGAGAAGAATCCC
ATCGACTTTCTGGAAGCCAAGGGCTACAAAGAAGTGAAAAAGGACCTGATCATCAAGCTGCCTAAGTACT
CCCTGTTCGAGCTGGAAAACGGCCGGAAGAGAATGCTGGCCTCTGCCGGCGAACTGCAGAAGGGAAACGA
ACTGGCCCTGCCCTCCAAATATGTGAACTTCCTGTACCTGGCCAGCCACTATGAGAAGCTGAAGGGCTCC
CCCGAGGATAATGAGCAGAAACAGCTGTTTGTGGAACAGCACAAGCACTACCTGGACGAGATCATCGAGC
AGATCAGCGAGTTCTCCAAGAGAGTGATCCTGGCCGACGCTAATCTGGACAAAGTGCTGTCCGCCTACAA
CAAGCACCGGGATAAGCCCATCAGAGAGCAGGCCGAGAATATCATCCACCTGTTTACCCTGACCAATCTG
GGAGCCCCTGCCGCCTTCAAGTACTTTGACACCACCATCGACCGGAAGAGGTACACCAGCACCAAAGAGG
TGCTGGACGCCACCCTGATCCACCAGAGCATCACCGGCCTGTACGAGACACGGATCGACCTGTCTCAGCT
GGGAGGCGACAAAAGGCCGGCGGCCACGAAAAAGGCCGGCCAGGCAAAAAAGAAAAAGGAATTCGGCAGT
GGAGAGGGCAGAGGAAGTCTGCTAACATGCGGTGACGTCGAGGAGAATCCTGGCCCAGTGAGCAAGGGCG
AGGAGCTGTTCACCGGGGTGGTGCCCATCCTGGTCGAGCTGGACGGCGACGTAAACGGCCACAAGTTCAG
CGTGTCCGGCGAGGGCGAGGGCGATGCCACCTACGGCAAGCTGACCCTGAAGTTCATCTGCACCACCGGC
AAGCTGCCCGTGCCCTGGCCCACCCTCGTGACCACCCTGACCTACGGCGTGCAGTGCTTCAGCCGCTACC
CCGACCACATGAAGCAGCACGACTTCTTCAAGTCCGCCATGCCCGAAGGCTACGTCCAGGAGCGCACCAT
CTTCTTCAAGGACGACGGCAACTACAAGACCCGCGCCGAGGTGAAGTTCGAGGGCGACACCCTGGTGAAC
CGCATCGAGCTGAAGGGCATCGACTTCAAGGAGGACGGCAACATCCTGGGGCACAAGCTGGAGTACAACT
ACAACAGCCACAACGTCTATATCATGGCCGACAAGCAGAAGAACGGCATCAAGGTGAACTTCAAGATCCG
CCACAACATCGAGGACGGCAGCGTGCAGCTCGCCGACCACTACCAGCAGAACACCCCCATCGGCGACGGC
CCCGTGCTGCTGCCCGACAACCACTACCTGAGCACCCAGTCCGCCCTGAGCAAAGACCCCAACGAGAAGC
GCGATCACATGGTCCTGCTGGAGTTCGTGACCGCCGCCGGGATCACTCTCGGCATGGACGAGCTGTACAA
GGAATTCTAACTAGAGCTCGCTGATCAGCCTCGACTGTGCCTTCTAGTTGCCAGCCATCTGTTGTTTGCC
CCTCCCCCGTGCCTTCCTTGACCCTGGAAGGTGCCACTCCCACTGTCCTTTCCTAATAAAATGAGGAAAT
TGCATCGCATTGTCTGAGTAGGTGTCATTCTATTCTGGGGGGTGGGGTGGGGCAGGACAGCAAGGGGGAG
GATTGGGAAGAGAATAGCAGGCATGCTGGGGAGCGGCCGCAGGAACCCCTAGTGATGGAGTTGGCCACTC
CCTCTCTGCGCGCTCGCTCGCTCACTGAGGCCGGGCGACCAAAGGTCGCCCGACGCCCGGGCTTTGCCCG
GGCGGCCTCAGTGAGCGAGCGAGCGCGCAGCTGCCTGCAGGGGCGCCTGATGCGGTATTTTCTCCTTACG
CATCTGTGCGGTATTTCACACCGCATA
[95 nt withheld, positions 6748-6842]
T
[46 nt withheld, positions 6844-6889]
C
[141 nt withheld, positions 6891-7031]
CCTTTGACGTTGGAGTCCACGTTCTTT
[37 nt withheld, positions 7059-7095]
ACTCTATCTCGGGCTATTCTTTTGATTTATAAGGGATTTTGCCGATTTCGGTCTATTGGTTAAAAAATGA
GCTGATTTAACAAAAATTTAACGCGAATTTTAACAAAATATTAACGTTTACAATTTTATGGTGCACTCTC
AGTACAATCTGCTCTGATGCCGCATAGTTAAGCCAGCCCCGACACCCGCCAACACCCGCTGACGCGCCCT
GACGGGCTTGTCTGCTCCCGGCATCCGCTTACAGACAAGCTGTGACCGTCTCCGGGAGCTGCATGTGTCA
GAGGTTTTCACCGTCATCACCGAAACGCGCGAGACGAAAGGGCCTCGTGATACGCCTATTTTTATAGGTT
AATGTCATGATAATAATGGTTTCTTAGACGTCAGGTGGCACTTTTCGGGGAAATGTGCGCGGAACCCCTA
TTTGTTTATTTTTCTAAATACATTCAAATATGTATCCGCTCATGAGACAATAACCCTGATAAATGCTTCA
ATAATATTGAAAAAGGAAGAGTATGAGTATTCAACATTTCCGTGTCGCCCTTATTCCCTTTTTTGCGGCA
TTTTGCCTTCCTGTTTTTGCTCACCCAGAAACGCTGGTGAAAGTAAAAGATGCTGAAGATCAGTTGGGTG
CACGAGTGGGTTACATCGAACTGGATCTCAACAGCGGTAAGATCCTTGAGAGTTTTCGCCCCGAAGAACG
TTTTCCAATGATGAGCACTTTTAAAGTTCTGCTATGTGGCGCGGTATTATCCCGTATTGACGCCGGGCAA
GAGCAACTCGGTCGCCGCATACACTATTCTCAGAATGACTTGGTTGAGTACTCACCAGTCACAGAAAAGC
ATCTTACGGATGGCATGACAGTAAGAGAATTATGCAGTGCTGCCATAACCATGAGTGATAACACTGCGGC
CAACTTACTTCTGACAACGATCGGAGGACCGAAGGAGCTAACCGCTTTTTTGCACAACATGGGGGATCAT
GTAACTCGCCTTGATCGTTGGGAACCGGAGCTGAATGAAGCCATACCAAACGACGAGCGTGACACCACGA
TGCCTGTAGCAATGGCAACAACGTTGCGCAAACTATTAACTGGCGAACTACTTACTCTAGCTTCCCGGCA
ACAATTAATAGACTGGATGGAGGCGGATAAAGTTGCAGGACCACTTCTGCGCTCGGCCCTTCCGGCTGGC
TGGTTTATTGCTGATAAATCTGGAGCCGGTGAGCGTGGAAGCCGCGGTATCATTGCAGCACTGGGGCCAG
ATGGTAAGCCCTCCCGTATCGTAGTTATCTACACGACGGGGAGTCAGGCAACTATGGATGAACGAAATAG
ACAGATCGCTGAGATAGGTGCCTCACTGATTAAGCATTGGTAACTGTCAGACCAAGTTTACTCATATATA
CTTTAGATTGATTTAAAACTTCATTTTTAATTTAAAAGGATCTAGGTGAAGATCCTTTTTGATAATCTCA
TGACCAAAATCCCTTAACGTGAGTTTTCGTTCCACTGAGCGTCAGACCCCGTAGAAAAGATCAAAGGATC
TTCTTGAGATCCTTTTTTTCTGCGCGTAATCTGCTGCTTGCAAACAAAAAAACCACCGCTACCAGCGGTG
GTTTGTTTGCCGGATCAAGAGCTACCAACTCTTTTTCCGAAGGTAACTGGCTTCAGCAGAGCGCAGATAC
CAAATACTGTTCTTCTAGTGTAGCCGTAGTTAGGCCACCACTTCAAGAACTCTGTAGCACCGCCTACATA
CCTCGCTCTGCTAATCCTGTTACCAGTGGCTGCTGCCAGTGGCGATAAGTCGTGTCTTACCGGGTTGGAC
TCAAGACGATAGTTACCGGATAAGGCGCAGCGGTCGGGCTGAACGGGGGGTTCGTGCACACAGCCCAGCT
TGGAGCGAACGACCTACACCGAACTGAGATACCTACAGCGTGAGCTATGAGAAAGCGCCACGCTTCCCGA
AGGGAGAAAGGCGGACAGGTATCCGGTAAGCGGCAGGGTCGGAACAGGAGAGCGCACGAGGGAGCTTCCA
GGGGGAAACGCCTGGTATCTTTATAGTCCTGTCGGGTTTCGCCACCTCTGACTTGAGCGTCGATTTTTGT
GATGCTCGTCAGGGGGGCGGAGCCTATGGAAAAACGCCAGCAACGCGGCCTTTTTACGGTTCCTGGCCTT
TTGCTGGCCTTTTGCTCACATGT
